Addgene plasmid #44439: pcDNA3 Connexin43-APEX
Depositing lab: Alice Ting. Depositing organization: Massachusetts Institute of Technology. Publication: Engineered ascorbate peroxidase as a genetically encoded reporter for electron microscopy. Martell JD, Deerinck TJ, Sancak Y, Poulos TL, Mootha VK, Sosinsky GE, Ellisman MH, Ting AY. Nat Biotechnol. 2012 Oct 21. doi: 10.1038/nbt.2375. PubMed 23086203.
Backbone
  Vector backbone: pcDNA3
  Total vector size (bp): 7340
  Vector type: Mammalian Expression
Growth in bacteria
  Bacterial resistance: Ampicillin, 100 μg/mL
  Growth temperature: 37°C
  Growth strain: XL1 Blue
  Copy number: Unknown
Gene/Insert
  Gene/Insert name: Connexin43 fused to pea APEX
  Species: Pea
  Insert size (bp): 1974
  Mutation: K14D, W41F, E112K mutations on APEX
  Promoter: CMV
  Tag / fusion protein: myc (C terminal on insert)
  Cloning method: Restriction Enzyme; 5′ cloning site HindIII (not destroyed); 3′ cloning site XhoI (not destroyed)
  Sequencing primers: 5′ T7; 3′ BGHrev
Terms and licenses: Academic/Nonprofit Terms; Industry Terms: Not Available to Industry
How to cite: pcDNA3 Connexin43-APEX was a gift from Alice Ting (Addgene plasmid # 44439 ; http://n2t.net/addgene:44439 ; RRID:Addgene_44439)
