[The description below was written by a language model from this plasmid's Addgene catalogue record and pLannotate feature annotations shown in this document.]
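Description:
pcDNA3 Connexin43-APEX is a 7,340 bp mammalian expression plasmid built on the pcDNA3 backbone. It is propagated in E. coli through a high-copy ColE1/pUC-type origin and selected with ampicillin via the β-lactamase gene. An f1 origin is also present. For mammalian cells, the backbone carries a neomycin phosphotransferase gene driven by the SV40 enhancer/early promoter and terminated by the SV40 poly(A) signal, which would allow G418 selection of stable transfectants. Small annotated fragments (bom, lac promoter/operator, lacI, ble, and a short HIV-1 LTR-like match near the CMV promoter) appear to be backbone remnants or incidental matches rather than functional parts.

The payload is a roughly 2 kb fusion open reading frame cloned between HindIII and XhoI. It is transcribed from the human CMV immediate-early enhancer/promoter and terminated by the bovine growth hormone poly(A) signal. A T7 promoter lies just upstream of the insert and serves as a sequencing primer site. The fusion consists of the gap junction protein connexin43 followed by APEX, an engineered pea cytosolic ascorbate peroxidase carrying the K14D, W41F and E112K mutations. The feature table matches the connexin43 portion to rat Gja1, although the catalogue lists only pea as the species. The catalogue records a C-terminal myc tag, which is not separately annotated in the feature table.

According to the associated publication, APEX was developed as a genetically encoded reporter for electron microscopy. This construct therefore places the peroxidase tag on connexin43, so that the protein and the gap junctions it forms can be localised at the ultrastructural level in transfected mammalian cells.
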