Features (pLannotate 1.2.2; 21 found; start..end, strand, type, name):
     28..80      -  misc_feature   bom (fragment): basis of mobility region from pBR322
    235..614     +  enhancer       CMV enhancer: human cytomegalovirus immediate early enhancer
    615..818     +  promoter       CMV promoter: human cytomegalovirus (CMV) immediate early promoter
    814..847     +  LTR            5' LTR (truncated) (fragment): truncated 5' long terminal repeat (LTR) from HIV-1
    863..881     +  promoter       T7 promoter: promoter for bacteriophage T7 RNA polymerase
    923..2068    +  CDS            Gja1: CXA1_RAT - Also known as Cxn-43. Experimental evidence at protein level: Swiss-Prot protein existence level 1. Gap junction protein that acts as a regulator of bladder capacity. A gap junction consists of a cluster of closely packed pairs of transmembrane channels, the connexons, through which materials of low MW diffuse from one cell to a neighboring cell. Negative regulator of bladder functional capacity: acts by enhancing intercellular electrical and chemical transmission, thus sensitizing bladder muscles to cholinergic neural stimuli and causing them to contract (By similarity). May play a
   2108..2854    +  CDS            APX1: APX1_PEA - Also known as APPX1. Experimental evidence at protein level: Swiss-Prot protein existence level 1. Plays a key role in hydrogen peroxide removal. From Pisum sativum (Garden pea).
   2940..3164    +  polyA_signal   bGH poly(A) signal: bovine growth hormone polyadenylation signal
   3168..3189    +  promoter       SV40 promoter (fragment): SV40 enhancer and early promoter
   3210..3638    +  rep_origin     f1 ori (sequence partly withheld): f1 bacteriophage origin of replication; arrow indicates direction of (+) strand synthesis
   3652..3981    +  promoter       SV40 promoter: SV40 enhancer and early promoter
   4048..4839    +  CDS            neo: KKA2_KLEPN - Also known as kan, nptII. Experimental evidence at protein level: Swiss-Prot protein existence level 1. Resistance to kanamycin, neomycin, paromomycin, ribostamycin, butirosin and gentamicin B. From Klebsiella pneumoniae.
   4863..5021    +  CDS            ble (fragment): BLE_KLEPN - Experimental evidence at protein level: Swiss-Prot protein existence level 1. Binding protein with a strong affinity to the bleomycin family of antibiotics. Binds to CL990; an antimitotic-antibiotic compound. From Klebsiella pneumoniae.
   5016..5137    +  polyA_signal   SV40 poly(A) signal: SV40 polyadenylation signal
   5210..5226    -  protein_bind   lac operator: The lac repressor binds to the lac operator to inhibit transcription in E. coli. This inhibition can be relieved by adding lactose or isopropyl-β-D-thiogalactopyranoside (IPTG). lac repressor encoded by lacI
   5234..5264    -  promoter       lac promoter: promoter for the E. coli lac operon
   5279..5300    -  protein_bind   CAP binding site: CAP binding activates transcription in the presence of cAMP. E. coli catabolite activator protein
   5313..5405    -  CDS            lacI (fragment): lac repressor; lacI; The lac repressor binds to the lac operator to inhibit transcription in E. coli. This inhibition can be relieved by adding lactose or isopropyl-β-D-thiogalactopyranoside (IPTG).
   5588..6173    -  rep_origin     ori: high-copy-number ColE1/pMB1/pBR322/pUC origin of replication
   6344..7204    -  CDS            AmpR: β-lactamase; bla; confers resistance to ampicillin, carbenicillin, and related antibiotics
   7205..7309    -  promoter       AmpR promoter: bla
>Addgene plasmid #44439 | pcDNA3 Connexin43-APEX | depositor full sequence | sequence record 60627 | pcDNA3 Connexin43-APEX sequence 7340 bps
GACGGATCGGGAGATCTCCCGATCCCCTATGGTGCACTCTCAGTACAATCTGCTCTGATGCCGCATAGTT
AAGCCAGTATCTGCTCCCTGCTTGTGTGTTGGAGGTCGCTGAGTAGTGCGCGAGCAAAATTTAAGCTACA
ACAAGGCAAGGCTTGACCGACAATTGCATGAAGAATCTGCTTAGGGTTAGGCGTTTTGCGCTGCTTCGCG
ATGTACGGGCCAGATATACGCGTTGACATTGATTATTGACTAGTTATTAATAGTAATCAATTACGGGGTC
ATTAGTTCATAGCCCATATATGGAGTTCCGCGTTACATAACTTACGGTAAATGGCCCGCCTGGCTGACCG
CCCAACGACCCCCGCCCATTGACGTCAATAATGACGTATGTTCCCATAGTAACGCCAATAGGGACTTTCC
ATTGACGTCAATGGGTGGAGTATTTACGGTAAACTGCCCACTTGGCAGTACATCAAGTGTATCATATGCC
AAGTACGCCCCCTATTGACGTCAATGACGGTAAATGGCCCGCCTGGCATTATGCCCAGTACATGACCTTA
TGGGACTTTCCTACTTGGCAGTACATCTACGTATTAGTCATCGCTATTACCATGGTGATGCGGTTTTGGC
AGTACATCAATGGGCGTGGATAGCGGTTTGACTCACGGGGATTTCCAAGTCTCCACCCCATTGACGTCAA
TGGGAGTTTGTTTTGGCACCAAAATCAACGGGACTTTCCAAAATGTCGTAACAACTCCGCCCCATTGACG
CAAATGGGCGGTAGGCGTGTACGGTGGGAGGTCTATATAAGCAGAGCTCTCTGGCTAACTAGAGAACCCA
CTGCTTACTGGCTTATCGAAATTAATACGACTCACTATAGGGAGACCCAAGCTGGCTAGCGTTTAAACTT
AAGCTTGCCACCATGGGTGACTGGAGTGCCTTGGGGAAATTACTGGACAAGGTCCAAGCCTACTCCACCG
CTGGAGGGAAGGTGTGGCTGTCAGTGCTCTTCATATTCAGAATCCTGCTCCTGGGGACAGCTGTTGAGTC
AGCTTGGGGTGATGAACAGTCTGCCTTTCGCTGTAACACTCAACAACCTGGCTGCGAAAACGTCTGCTAT
GACAAGTCCTTCCCCATCTCTCACGTGCGCTTCTGGGTCCTTCAGATCATATTCGTGTCTGTGCCCACAC
TCCTGTACTTGGCCCATGTGTTCTATGTGATGAGGAAGGAAGAGAAGCTAAACAAGAAAGAAGAGGAGCT
CAAAGTGGCCCAGACTGACGGGGTCAACGTGGAGATGCACCTGAAGCAGATTGAAATCAAGAAGTTCAAG
TACGGGATTGAAGAGCACGGCAAGGTGAAAATGAGGGGCGGCTTGCTGAGAACCTACATCATCAGCATCC
TCTTCAAGTCTGTCTTCGAGGTGGCCTTCCTGCTCATCCAGTGGTACATCTATGGGTTCAGCTTGAGCGC
GGTCTACACCTGCAAGAGAGATCCCTGCCCCCACCAGGTAGACTGCTTCCTCTCACGTCCCACGGAGAAA
ACCATCTTCATCATCTTCATGCTGGTGGTGTCCTTGGTGTCTCTCGCTTTGAACATCATTGAGCTCTTCT
ACGTCTTCTTCAAGGGCGTTAAGGATCGCGTGAAGGGAAGAAGCGATCCTTACCACGCCACCACTGGCCC
ACTGAGCCCATCAAAAGACTGCGGATCTCCAAAATACGCCTACTTCAATGGCTGCTCCTCACCAACGGCT
CCACTCTCGCCTATGTCTCCTCCTGGGTACAAGCTGGTTACTGGTGACAGAAACAATTCCTCGTGCCGCA
ATTACAACAAGCAAGCTAGCGAGCAAAACTGGGCGAACTACAGCGCAGAGCAAAATCGCATGGGGCAGGC
CGGAAGCACCATCTCCAACTCGCACGCCCAGCCGTTCGATTTCCCCGACGACAACCAGAATGCCAAAAAA
GTTGCTGCTGGACATGAACTCCAGCCATTAGCCATCGTGGACCAACGACCTTCCAGCAGAGCCAGCAGCC
GCGCCAGCAGCAGGCCTCGGCCTGATGACCTGGAGATTGGATCCAAGGGCTCGGGCTCGACCTCGGGCTC
GGGCAGGGGAAAATCTTACCCAACTGTTAGTCCCGATTACCAGGACGCCATTGAAAAGGCTAAGAGGAAG
CTCAGAGGTTTTATCGCTGAGAAGAAATGCGCTCCTCTAATTCTCCGTTTGGCATTCCACTCTGCTGGTA
CTTTTGATTCCAAGACAAAGACTGGTGGTCCTTTCGGAACAATTAAGCACCAAGCTGAGCTTGCTCATGG
TGCTAACAACGGTCTTGATATCGCGGTTAGGCTGTTGGAGCCTATTAAGGAGCAATTCCCTATTGTGAGC
TATGCTGATTTCTACCAGTTGGCTGGTGTTGTTGCTGTTGAGATTACCGGTGGACCTAAGGTTCCTTTCC
ACCCTGGTAGGGAGGACAAGCCTGAGCCACCACCTGAGGGTCGCTTGCCTGATGCCACTAAGGGTTCTGA
CCATTTGAGGGATGTGTTTGGAAAGGCTATGGGGCTTAGTGATCAGGACATTGTTGCTCTATCTGGTGGT
CACACCATTGGAGCTGCACACAAGGAGCGTTCTGGATTTGAGGGACCGTGGACTTCTAATCCTCTCATTT
TTGACAACTCATATTTCACTGAGTTGTTGACTGGTGAGAAGGATGGCCTTCTTCAGTTGCCAAGTGATAA
GGCACTTTTGACTGACTCTGTATTCCGCCCTCTTGTTGAGAAATATGCTGCGGATGAAGATGTTTTCTTT
GCTGATTATGCTGAAGCACATCTTAAGCTCTCTGAGCTTGGATTTGCTGAAGCCGGCGGCCGCGAACAAA
AACTTATTTCTGAAGAAGATCTGTAACTCGAGTCTAGAGGGCCCGTTTAAACCCGCTGATCAGCCTCGAC
TGTGCCTTCTAGTTGCCAGCCATCTGTTGTTTGCCCCTCCCCCGTGCCTTCCTTGACCCTGGAAGGTGCC
ACTCCCACTGTCCTTTCCTAATAAAATGAGGAAATTGCATCGCATTGTCTGAGTAGGTGTCATTCTATTC
TGGGGGGTGGGGTGGGGCAGGACAGCAAGGGGGAGGATTGGGAAGACAATAGCAGGCATGCTGGGGATGC
GGTGGGCTCTATGGCTTCTGAGGCGGAAAGAACCAGCTGGGGCTCTAGGGGGTATCCCC
[124 nt withheld, positions 3210-3333]
C
[91 nt withheld, positions 3335-3425]
A
[49 nt withheld, positions 3427-3475]
CCTTTGACGTTGGAGTCCACGTTCTTT
[37 nt withheld, positions 3503-3539]
ACCCTATCTCGGTCTATTCTTTTGATTTATAAGGGATTTTGCCGATTTCGGCCTATTGGTTAAAAAATGA
GCTGATTTAACAAAAATTTAACGCGAATTAATTCTGTGGAATGTGTGTCAGTTAGGGTGTGGAAAGTCCC
CAGGCTCCCCAGCAGGCAGAAGTATGCAAAGCATGCATCTCAATTAGTCAGCAACCAGGTGTGGAAAGTC
CCCAGGCTCCCCAGCAGGCAGAAGTATGCAAAGCATGCATCTCAATTAGTCAGCAACCATAGTCCCGCCC
CTAACTCCGCCCATCCCGCCCCTAACTCCGCCCAGTTCCGCCCATTCTCCGCCCCATGGCTGACTAATTT
TTTTTATTTATGCAGAGGCCGAGGCCGCCTCTGCCTCTGAGCTATTCCAGAAGTAGTGAGGAGGCTTTTT
TGGAGGCCTAGGCTTTTGCAAAAAGCTCCCGGGAGCTTGTATATCCATTTTCGGATCTGATCAAGAGACA
GGATGAGGATCGTTTCGCATGATTGAACAAGATGGATTGCACGCAGGTTCTCCGGCCGCTTGGGTGGAGA
GGCTATTCGGCTATGACTGGGCACAACAGACAATCGGCTGCTCTGATGCCGCCGTGTTCCGGCTGTCAGC
GCAGGGGCGCCCGGTTCTTTTTGTCAAGACCGACCTGTCCGGTGCCCTGAATGAACTGCAGGACGAGGCA
GCGCGGCTATCGTGGCTGGCCACGACGGGCGTTCCTTGCGCAGCTGTGCTCGACGTTGTCACTGAAGCGG
GAAGGGACTGGCTGCTATTGGGCGAAGTGCCGGGGCAGGATCTCCTGTCATCTCACCTTGCTCCTGCCGA
GAAAGTATCCATCATGGCTGATGCAATGCGGCGGCTGCATACGCTTGATCCGGCTACCTGCCCATTCGAC
CACCAAGCGAAACATCGCATCGAGCGAGCACGTACTCGGATGGAAGCCGGTCTTGTCGATCAGGATGATC
TGGACGAAGAGCATCAGGGGCTCGCGCCAGCCGAACTGTTCGCCAGGCTCAAGGCGCGCATGCCCGACGG
CGAGGATCTCGTCGTGACCCATGGCGATGCCTGCTTGCCGAATATCATGGTGGAAAATGGCCGCTTTTCT
GGATTCATCGACTGTGGCCGGCTGGGTGTGGCGGACCGCTATCAGGACATAGCGTTGGCTACCCGTGATA
TTGCTGAAGAGCTTGGCGGCGAATGGGCTGACCGCTTCCTCGTGCTTTACGGTATCGCCGCTCCCGATTC
GCAGCGCATCGCCTTCTATCGCCTTCTTGACGAGTTCTTCTGAGCGGGACTCTGGGGTTCGAAATGACCG
ACCAAGCGACGCCCAACCTGCCATCACGAGATTTCGATTCCACCGCCGCCTTCTATGAAAGGTTGGGCTT
CGGAATCGTTTTCCGGGACGCCGGCTGGATGATCCTCCAGCGCGGGGATCTCATGCTGGAGTTCTTCGCC
CACCCCAACTTGTTTATTGCAGCTTATAATGGTTACAAATAAAGCAATAGCATCACAAATTTCACAAATA
AAGCATTTTTTTCACTGCATTCTAGTTGTGGTTTGTCCAAACTCATCAATGTATCTTATCATGTCTGTAT
ACCGTCGACCTCTAGCTAGAGCTTGGCGTAATCATGGTCATAGCTGTTTCCTGTGTGAAATTGTTATCCG
CTCACAATTCCACACAACATACGAGCCGGAAGCATAAAGTGTAAAGCCTGGGGTGCCTAATGAGTGAGCT
AACTCACATTAATTGCGTTGCGCTCACTGCCCGCTTTCCAGTCGGGAAACCTGTCGTGCCAGCTGCATTA
ATGAATCGGCCAACGCGCGGGGAGAGGCGGTTTGCGTATTGGGCGCTCTTCCGCTTCCTCGCTCACTGAC
TCGCTGCGCTCGGTCGTTCGGCTGCGGCGAGCGGTATCAGCTCACTCAAAGGCGGTAATACGGTTATCCA
CAGAATCAGGGGATAACGCAGGAAAGAACATGTGAGCAAAAGGCCAGCAAAAGGCCAGGAACCGTAAAAA
GGCCGCGTTGCTGGCGTTTTTCCATAGGCTCCGCCCCCCTGACGAGCATCACAAAAATCGACGCTCAAGT
CAGAGGTGGCGAAACCCGACAGGACTATAAAGATACCAGGCGTTTCCCCCTGGAAGCTCCCTCGTGCGCT
CTCCTGTTCCGACCCTGCCGCTTACCGGATACCTGTCCGCCTTTCTCCCTTCGGGAAGCGTGGCGCTTTC
TCATAGCTCACGCTGTAGGTATCTCAGTTCGGTGTAGGTCGTTCGCTCCAAGCTGGGCTGTGTGCACGAA
CCCCCCGTTCAGCCCGACCGCTGCGCCTTATCCGGTAACTATCGTCTTGAGTCCAACCCGGTAAGACACG
ACTTATCGCCACTGGCAGCAGCCACTGGTAACAGGATTAGCAGAGCGAGGTATGTAGGCGGTGCTACAGA
GTTCTTGAAGTGGTGGCCTAACTACGGCTACACTAGAAGAACAGTATTTGGTATCTGCGCTCTGCTGAAG
CCAGTTACCTTCGGAAAAAGAGTTGGTAGCTCTTGATCCGGCAAACAAACCACCGCTGGTAGCGGTTTTT
TTGTTTGCAAGCAGCAGATTACGCGCAGAAAAAAAGGATCTCAAGAAGATCCTTTGATCTTTTCTACGGG
GTCTGACGCTCAGTGGAACGAAAACTCACGTTAAGGGATTTTGGTCATGAGATTATCAAAAAGGATCTTC
ACCTAGATCCTTTTAAATTAAAAATGAAGTTTTAAATCAATCTAAAGTATATATGAGTAAACTTGGTCTG
ACAGTTACCAATGCTTAATCAGTGAGGCACCTATCTCAGCGATCTGTCTATTTCGTTCATCCATAGTTGC
CTGACTCCCCGTCGTGTAGATAACTACGATACGGGAGGGCTTACCATCTGGCCCCAGTGCTGCAATGATA
CCGCGAGACCCACGCTCACCGGCTCCAGATTTATCAGCAATAAACCAGCCAGCCGGAAGGGCCGAGCGCA
GAAGTGGTCCTGCAACTTTATCCGCCTCCATCCAGTCTATTAATTGTTGCCGGGAAGCTAGAGTAAGTAG
TTCGCCAGTTAATAGTTTGCGCAACGTTGTTGCCATTGCTACAGGCATCGTGGTGTCACGCTCGTCGTTT
GGTATGGCTTCATTCAGCTCCGGTTCCCAACGATCAAGGCGAGTTACATGATCCCCCATGTTGTGCAAAA
AAGCGGTTAGCTCCTTCGGTCCTCCGATCGTTGTCAGAAGTAAGTTGGCCGCAGTGTTATCACTCATGGT
TATGGCAGCACTGCATAATTCTCTTACTGTCATGCCATCCGTAAGATGCTTTTCTGTGACTGGTGAGTAC
TCAACCAAGTCATTCTGAGAATAGTGTATGCGGCGACCGAGTTGCTCTTGCCCGGCGTCAATACGGGATA
ATACCGCGCCACATAGCAGAACTTTAAAAGTGCTCATCATTGGAAAACGTTCTTCGGGGCGAAAACTCTC
AAGGATCTTACCGCTGTTGAGATCCAGTTCGATGTAACCCACTCGTGCACCCAACTGATCTTCAGCATCT
TTTACTTTCACCAGCGTTTCTGGGTGAGCAAAAACAGGAAGGCAAAATGCCGCAAAAAAGGGAATAAGGG
CGACACGGAAATGTTGAATACTCATACTCTTCCTTTTTCAATATTATTGAAGCATTTATCAGGGTTATTG
TCTCATGAGCGGATACATATTTGAATGTATTTAGAAAAATAAACAAATAGGGGTTCCGCGCACATTTCCC
CGAAAAGTGCCACCTGACGTC
