>Addgene plasmid #44439 | pcDNA3 Connexin43-APEX | depositor partial sequence | sequence record 60628 | Coding region from Start to stop
ATGGGTGACTGGAGTGCCTTGGGGAAATTACTGGACAAGGTCCAAGCCTACTCCACCGCTGGAGGGAAGG
TGTGGCTGTCAGTGCTCTTCATATTCAGAATCCTGCTCCTGGGGACAGCTGTTGAGTCAGCTTGGGGTGA
TGAACAGTCTGCCTTTCGCTGTAACACTCAACAACCTGGCTGCGAAAACGTCTGCTATGACAAGTCCTTC
CCCATCTCTCACGTGCGCTTCTGGGTCCTTCAGATCATATTCGTGTCTGTGCCCACACTCCTGTACTTGG
CCCATGTGTTCTATGTGATGAGGAAGGAAGAGAAGCTAAACAAGAAAGAAGAGGAGCTCAAAGTGGCCCA
GACTGACGGGGTCAACGTGGAGATGCACCTGAAGCAGATTGAAATCAAGAAGTTCAAGTACGGGATTGAA
GAGCACGGCAAGGTGAAAATGAGGGGCGGCTTGCTGAGAACCTACATCATCAGCATCCTCTTCAAGTCTG
TCTTCGAGGTGGCCTTCCTGCTCATCCAGTGGTACATCTATGGGTTCAGCTTGAGCGCGGTCTACACCTG
CAAGAGAGATCCCTGCCCCCACCAGGTAGACTGCTTCCTCTCACGTCCCACGGAGAAAACCATCTTCATC
ATCTTCATGCTGGTGGTGTCCTTGGTGTCTCTCGCTTTGAACATCATTGAGCTCTTCTACGTCTTCTTCA
AGGGCGTTAAGGATCGCGTGAAGGGAAGAAGCGATCCTTACCACGCCACCACTGGCCCACTGAGCCCATC
AAAAGACTGCGGATCTCCAAAATACGCCTACTTCAATGGCTGCTCCTCACCAACGGCTCCACTCTCGCCT
ATGTCTCCTCCTGGGTACAAGCTGGTTACTGGTGACAGAAACAATTCCTCGTGCCGCAATTACAACAAGC
AAGCTAGCGAGCAAAACTGGGCGAACTACAGCGCAGAGCAAAATCGCATGGGGCAGGCCGGAAGCACCAT
CTCCAACTCGCACGCCCAGCCGTTCGATTTCCCCGACGACAACCAGAATGCCAAAAAAGTTGCTGCTGGA
CATGAACTCCAGCCATTAGCCATCGTGGACCAACGACCTTCCAGCAGAGCCAGCAGCCGCGCCAGCAGCA
GGCCTCGGCCTGATGACCTGGAGATTGGATCCAAGGGCTCGGGCTCGACCTCGGGCTCGGGCAGGGGAAA
ATCTTACCCAACTGTTAGTCCCGATTACCAGGACGCCATTGAAAAGGCTAAGAGGAAGCTCAGAGGTTTT
ATCGCTGAGAAGAAATGCGCTCCTCTAATTCTCCGTTTGGCATTCCACTCTGCTGGTACTTTTGATTCCA
AGACAAAGACTGGTGGTCCTTTCGGAACAATTAAGCACCAAGCTGAGCTTGCTCATGGTGCTAACAACGG
TCTTGATATCGCGGTTAGGCTGTTGGAGCCTATTAAGGAGCAATTCCCTATTGTGAGCTATGCTGATTTC
TACCAGTTGGCTGGTGTTGTTGCTGTTGAGATTACCGGTGGACCTAAGGTTCCTTTCCACCCTGGTAGGG
AGGACAAGCCTGAGCCACCACCTGAGGGTCGCTTGCCTGATGCCACTAAGGGTTCTGACCATTTGAGGGA
TGTGTTTGGAAAGGCTATGGGGCTTAGTGATCAGGACATTGTTGCTCTATCTGGTGGTCACACCATTGGA
GCTGCACACAAGGAGCGTTCTGGATTTGAGGGACCGTGGACTTCTAATCCTCTCATTTTTGACAACTCAT
ATTTCACTGAGTTGTTGACTGGTGAGAAGGATGGCCTTCTTCAGTTGCCAAGTGATAAGGCACTTTTGAC
TGACTCTGTATTCCGCCCTCTTGTTGAGAAATATGCTGCGGATGAAGATGTTTTCTTTGCTGATTATGCT
GAAGCACATCTTAAGCTCTCTGAGCTTGGATTTGCTGAAGCCGGCGGCCGCGAACAAAAACTTATTTCTG
AAGAAGATCTGTAA
