>Addgene plasmid #44439 | pcDNA3 Connexin43-APEX | addgene partial sequence | sequence record 62525 | BGH-rev 5'-TAGAAGGCACAGTCGAGG-3'
CTGACTCGAGTTACAGATCTTCTTCAGAAATAAGTTTTTGTTCGCGGCCGCCGGCTTCAGCAAATCCAAG
CTCAGAGAGCTTAAGATGTGCTTCAGCATAATCAGCAAAGAAAACATCTTCATCCGCAGCATATTTCTCA
ACAAGAGGGCGGAATACAGAGTCAGTCAAAAGTGCCTTATCACTTGGCAACTGAAGAAGGCCATCCTTCT
CACCAGTCAACAACTCAGTGAAATATGAGTTGTCAAAAATGAGAGGATTAGAAGTCCACGGTCCCTCAAA
TCCAGAACGCTCCTTGTGTGCAGCTCCAATGGTGTGACCACCAGATAGAGCAACAATGTCCTGATCACTA
AGCCCCATAGCCTTTCCAAACACATCCCTCAAATGGTCAGAACCCTTAGTGGCATCAGGCAAGCGACCCT
CAGGTGGTGGCTCAGGCTTGTCCTCCCTACCAGGGTGGAAAGGAACCTTAGGTCCACCGGTAATCTCAAC
AGCAACAACACCAGCCAACTGGTAGAAATCAGCATAGCTCACAATAGGGAATTGCTCCTTAATAGGCTCC
AACAGCCTAACCGCGATATCAAGACCGTTGTTAGCACCATGAGCAAGCTCAGCTTGGTGCTTAATTGTTC
CGAAAGGACCACCAGTCTTTGTCTTGGAATCAAAAGTACCAGCAGAGTGGAATGCCAAACGGAGAATTAG
AGGAGCGCATTTCTTCTCAGCGATAAAACCTCTGAGCTTCCTCTTAGCCTTTTCAATGGCGTCCTGGTAA
TCGGGACTAACAGTTGGGTAAGATTTTCCCCTGCCCGAGCCCGAGGTCGAGCCCGAGCCCTTGGATCCAA
TCTCCAGGTCATCAGGCCGAGGCCTGCTGCTGGCGCGGCTGCTGGCTCTGCTGGAAGGTCGTTGGTCCAC
GATGGCTAATGGCTGGAG
