>Addgene plasmid #44439 | pcDNA3 Connexin43-APEX | addgene partial sequence | sequence record 63055 | CMV-F 5'-CGCAAATGGGCGGTAGGCGTG-3'
CTAGAGAACCCACTGCTTACTGGCTTATCGAAATTAATACGACTCACTATAGGGAGACCCAAGCTGGCTA
GCGTTTAAACTTAAGCTTGCCACCATGGGTGACTGGAGTGCCTTGGGGAAATTACTGGACAAGGTCCAAG
CCTACTCCACCGCTGGAGGGAAGGTGTGGCTGTCAGTGCTCTTCATATTCAGAATCCTGCTCCTGGGGAC
AGCTGTTGAGTCAGCTTGGGGTGATGAACAGTCTGCCTTTCGCTGTAACACTCAACAACCTGGCTGCGAA
AACGTCTGCTATGACAAGTCCTTCCCCATCTCTCACGTGCGCTTCTGGGTCCTTCAGATCATATTCGTGT
CTGTGCCCACACTCCTGTACTTGGCCCATGTGTTCTATGTGATGAGGAAGGAAGAGAAGCTAAACAAGAA
AGAAGAGGAGCTCAAAGTGGCCCAGACTGACGGGGTCAACGTGGAGATGCACCTGAAGCAGATTGAAATC
AAGAAGTTCAAGTACGGGATTGAAGAGCACGGCAAGGTGAAAATGAGGGGCGGCTTGCTGAGAACCTACA
TCATCAGCATCCTCTTCAAGTCTGTCTTCGAGGTGGCCTTCCTGCTCATCCAGTGGTACATCTATGGGTT
CAGCTTGAGCGCGGTCTACACCTGCAAGAGAGATCCCTGCCCCCACCAGGTAGACTGCTTCCTCTCACGT
CCCACGGAGAAAACCATCTTCATCATCTTCATGCTGGTGGTGTCCTTGGTGTCTCTCGCTTTGAACATCA
TTGAGCTCTTCTACGTCTTCTTCAAGGGCGTTAAGGATCGCGTGAAGGGAAGAAGCGATCCTTACCACGC
CACCACTGGCCCACTGAGCCCATCAAAAGACTGCGGATCTCCAAAATACGCCTACTTCAATGGTGTCTCA
CACGT
