>Addgene plasmid #44439 | pcDNA3 Connexin43-APEX | addgene partial sequence | sequence record 63919 | APEX-F 5'-GCAAGCTAGCGAGCAAAACT-3'
AACAATCGCATGGGGCAGGCCGGAAGCACCATCTCCAACTCGCACGCCCAGCCGTTCGATTTCCCCGACG
ACAACCAGAATGCCAAAAAAGTTGCTGCTGGACATGAACTCCAGCCATTAGCCATCGTGGACCAACGACC
TTCCAGCAGAGCCAGCAGCCGCGCCAGCAGCAGGCCTCGGCCTGATGACCTGGAGATTGGATCCAAGGGC
TCGGGCTCGACCTCGGGCTCGGGCAGGGGAAAATCTTACCCAACTGTTAGTCCCGATTACCAGGACGCCA
TTGAAAAGGCTAAGAGGAAGCTCAGAGGTTTTATCGCTGAGAAGAAATGCGCTCCTCTAATTCTCCGTTT
GGCATTCCACTCTGCTGGTACTTTTGATTCCAAGACAAAGACTGGTGGTCCTTTCGGAACAATTAAGCAC
CAAGCTGAGCTTGCTCATGGTGCTAACAACGGTCTTGATATCGCGGTTAGGCTGTTGGAGCCTATTAAGG
AGCAATTCCCTATTGTGAGCTATGCTGATTTCTACCAGTTGGCTGGTGTTGTTGCTGTTGAGATTACCGG
TGGACCTAAGGTTCCTTTCCACCCTGGTAGGGAGGACAAGCCTGAGCCACCACCTGAGGGTCGCTTGCCT
GATGCCACTAAGGGTTCTGACCATTTGAGGGATGTGTTTGGAAAGGCTATGGGGCTTAGTGATCAGGACA
TTGTTGCTCTATCTGGTGGTCACACCATTGGAGCTGCACACAAGGAGCGTTCTGGATTTGAGGGACCGTG
GACTTCTAATCCTCTCATTTTTGACAACTCATATTTCACTGAGTTGTTGACTGGTGAGAAGGATGGCCTT
CTTCAGTTGCCAAGTGATAAGGCACTTTTGACTGACTCTGTATTCCGCCCTCTTGTTGAGAAATATGCTG
CGGATGAA
